Addgene plasmid #81092: SIVt
Purpose: (Empty Backbone) Single Integration Vector TRP - Cloning vector for single integration into the TRP1 locus of S.cerevisiae containing two MCS.
Depositing lab: Serge Pelet. Depositing organization: Universite de Lausanne (UNIL). Publication: New families of single integration vectors and gene tagging plasmids for genetic manipulations in budding yeast. Wosika V, Durandau E, Varidel C, Aymoz D, Schmitt M, Pelet S. Mol Genet Genomics. 2016 Dec;291(6):2231-2240. Epub 2016 Sep 16. 10.1007/s00438-016-1249-1 PubMed 27637489.
Backbone
  Vector backbone: SIVt
  Backbone size (bp): 3851
  Vector type: Yeast Expression, Cre/Lox
  Selectable markers: TRP1
Growth in bacteria
  Bacterial resistance: Ampicillin, 100 μg/mL
  Growth temperature: 37°C
  Growth strain: DH5alpha
  Copy number: High Copy
Terms and licenses: Academic/Nonprofit Terms; Industry Terms: Not Available to Industry
How to cite: SIVt was a gift from Serge Pelet (Addgene plasmid # 81092 ; http://n2t.net/addgene:81092 ; RRID:Addgene_81092)
