[The description below was written by a language model from this plasmid's Addgene catalogue record and pLannotate feature annotations shown in this document.]
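Description:
SIVt is an empty 3,851 bp yeast integrating cloning vector ("Single Integration Vector TRP") designed to place a cloned cassette as a single copy at the TRP1 locus of Saccharomyces cerevisiae. In E. coli it is maintained as a high-copy plasmid through a ColE1/pUC-type origin and selected with ampicillin via the β-lactamase gene and its bla promoter. The annotation shows no complete yeast replication origin. Only a fragment of ARS1, which lies next to TRP1 in the yeast genome, and a short fragment of the TRP1 promoter are detected. Positioned on either side of the yeast portion, these two fragments most likely serve as the homology arms that direct recombination into the TRP1 region, although the record does not spell this out.

Between these flanks sits the selectable marker: a TRP1 coding sequence driven by the Ashbya gossypii TEF promoter, which restores tryptophan prototrophy in trp1 strains. The marker is bracketed by two loxP sites in the same orientation, so Cre recombinase can excise it after integration and free the marker for reuse, consistent with the Cre/Lox classification. Immediately downstream is a pBluescript-derived multiple cloning site flanked by T7 and T3 promoters, which are convenient as sequencing primer sites. The catalogue entry states that there are two MCS regions, but the feature table annotates only this one. A short lacZα remnant near the first loxP site may mark the second. No insert or yeast promoter for a gene of interest is present, so users supply their own expression cassette. The vector is intended for stable, single-copy strain construction in budding yeast, avoiding the tandem multi-copy insertions that can occur with classical integrating plasmids.
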