Features (pLannotate 1.2.2; 13 found; start..end, strand, type, name):
     70..133     -  promoter       AmpR promoter: bla
    374..410     +  promoter       TRP1 promoter (fragment): S. cerevisiae TRP1
    411..429     -  CDS            lacZα (fragment): LacZα fragment of β-galactosidase; lacZ fragment
    474..507     -  protein_bind   loxP: Cre-mediated recombination occurs in the 8-bp core sequence (GCATACAT). Cre recombinase
    544..887     +  promoter       TEF promoter: Ashbya gossypii TEF promoter
    888..1559    +  CDS            TRP1: TRPF_YEAST - Experimental evidence at protein level: Swiss-Prot protein existence level 1. From Saccharomyces cerevisiae (strain ATCC 204508 / S288c) (Baker's yeast).
   1813..1846    -  protein_bind   loxP: Cre-mediated recombination occurs in the 8-bp core sequence (GCATACAT). Cre recombinase
   1847..1865    +  promoter       T7 promoter: promoter for bacteriophage T7 RNA polymerase
   1874..1981    +  misc_feature   MCS: pBluescript multiple cloning site
   1994..2012    -  promoter       T3 promoter: promoter for bacteriophage T3 RNA polymerase
   2018..2268    +  rep_origin     ARS1 (fragment): S. cerevisiae autonomously replicating sequence ARS1
   2301..2889    -  rep_origin     ori: high-copy-number ColE1/pMB1/pBR322/pUC origin of replication
   3060..69      -  CDS            AmpR (across the origin): β-lactamase; bla; confers resistance to ampicillin, carbenicillin, and related antibiotics
>Addgene plasmid #81092 | SIVt | depositor full sequence | sequence record 166603 | SIVt sequence 3851 bps
AGCAAAAACAGGAAGGCAAAATGCCGCAAAAAAGGGAATAAGGGCGACACGGAAATGTTGAATACTCATA
CTCTTCCTTTTTCAATATTATTGAAGCATTTATCAGGGTTATTGTCTCATGAGCGGATACATATTTGAAG
TATCGTTCGAATTAATTAATAATGGTAGTTATAAGAAAGAGACCGAGTTAGGGACAGTTAGAGGCGGTGG
AGATATTCCTTATGGCATGTCTGGCGATGATAAAACTTTTCAAACGGCAGCCCCGATCTAAAAGAGCTGA
CAGGGAAATGGTCAGAAAAAGAAACGTGCACCCGCCCGTCTGGACGCGCCGCTCACCCGCACGGCAGAGA
CCAATCAGTAAAAATCAACGTTTAACGACATTACTATATATATAATATAGGAAGCATTTATGTAAAACGA
CGGCCAGTGCATGCGTATCGGACGTCTCCCTTCATGGTCATAGCTGTTTCCTGATAACTTCGTATAATGT
ATGCTATACGAAGTTATTAGCTTGCCTCGTCCCCGCCGGGTCACCCGGCGAGCGACATGGAGGCCCAGAA
TACCCTCCTTGACAGTCTTGACGTGCGCAGCTCAGGGGCATGATGTGACTGTCGCCCGTACATTTAGCCC
ATACATCCCCATGTATAATCATTTGCATCCATACATTTTGATGGCCGCACGGCGCGAAGCAAAAATTACG
GCTCCTCGCCTCAGACCTGCGAGCAGGGAAACGCTCCCCTCACAGACGCGTTGAATTGTCCCCACGCCGC
GCCCCTGTAGAGAAATATAAAAGGTTAGGATTTGCCACTGAGGTTCTTCTTTCATATACTTCCTTTTAAA
ATCTTGCTAGGATACAGTTCTCACATCACATCCGAACATAAACAACCATGAGTGTCATAAACTTTACCGG
ATCGAGTGGACCTCTCGTCAAGGTATGCGGGCTCCAGTCCACTGAAGCAGCGGAGTGTGCCCTAGACTCT
GATGCCGATCTCTTGGGCATTATCTGCGTCCCGAATAGGAAACGCACCATTGATCCTGTAATCGCGCGCA
AGATTTCTTCGCTCGTAAAGGCCTACAAGAACTCTTCAGGAACGCCGAAGTATTTAGTCGGTGTTTTTCG
TAATCAGCCTAAAGAGGACGTATTGGCACTCGTAAACGACTACGGCATAGATATAGTGCAGTTACATGGG
GACGAGAGCTGGCAGGAATATCAAGAGTTCCTGGGCTTGCCTGTCATTAAACGACTGGTTTTTCCGAAAG
ATTGTAATATCCTTTTGTCAGCAGCGTCGCAGAAACCGCACTCATTCATACCGCTCTTCGACTCGGAAGC
AGGCGGTACAGGGGAACTACTGGACTGGAATAGTATAAGTGACTGGGTCGGACGGCAAGAGAGTCCGGAG
TCCTTACATTTTATGCTGGCCGGGGGTTTAACCCCCGAAAACGTGGGAGATGCCCTCCGATTAAATGGGG
TTATCGGTGTCGATGTATCAGGTGGGGTGGAGACGAATGGCGTGAAGGACTCAAATAAAATCGCTAATTT
TGTGAAAAACGCTAAGAAATGAGAATATTGATAAATTTAAATTTTGGAATGAGGGTTGTCCTTTCCTTTA
CAATAGAGGCATTTGAGTGAGTAGGTTTTATCACCTTCTTGCTCTTATTAAATCGCAGTTGTCTTTCCGG
TATGTGCTTGACTGAGGAACAATATTTTATTCATGATACATTTCCATGCTACGCATATCGTCATCCACAT
GGAAGGTAATTTTCTTCTGTGGCCTTTCATATAGTTGTGAATGGTAGAACAATCTTCATATAATAACTTC
GTATAATGTATGCTATACGAAGTTATTAATACGACTCACTATAGGGCGAATTGGAGCTCCACCGCGGTGG
CGGCCGCTCTAGAACTAGTGGATCCCCCGGGCTGCAGGAATTCGATATCAAGCTTATCGATACCGTCGAC
CTCGAGGGGGGGCCCGGTACCCAGCTTTTGTTCCCTTTAGTGAGGGTTAATTTCCTGAGTATTTATTTAA
GTATTGTTTGTGCACTTGCCTGCAAGCCTTTTGAAAAGCAAGCATAAATGATCTAAACATAAAATCTGTA
AAATAACAAGATGTAAAGATAATGCTAAATCATTTGGCTTTTTGATTGATTGTACAGGAAAATATACATC
GCAGGGGTTTGACTTTTACCATTTCACCGCAATGGAATCAAACTTGTTGAAGAGAATGTTCACAGGCGCA
TACGCTACAATGACCCGATTCTTGCTAGTTAATTAATTCGAAGGCCGCGTTGCTGGCGTTTTTCCATAGG
CTCCGCCCCCCTGACGAGCATCACAAAAATCGACGCTCAAGTCAGAGGTGGCGAAACCCGACAGGACTAT
AAAGATACCAGGCGTTTCCCCCTGGAAGCTCCCTCGTGCGCTCTCCTGTTCCGACCCTGCCGCTTACCGG
ATACCTGTCCGCCTTTCTCCCTTCGGGAAGCGTGGCGCTTTCTCATAGCTCACGCTGTAGGTATCTCAGT
TCGGTGTAGGTCGTTCGCTCCAAGCTGGGCTGTGTGCACGAACCCCCCGTTCAGCCCGACCGCTGCGCCT
TATCCGGTAACTATCGTCTTGAGTCCAACCCGGTAAGACACGACTTATCGCCACTGGCAGCAGCCACTGG
TAACAGGATTAGCAGAGCGAGGTATGTAGGCGGTGCTACAGAGTTCTTGAAGTGGTGGCCTAACTACGGC
TACACTAGAAGAACAGTATTTGGTATCTGCGCTCTGCTGAAGCCAGTTACCTTCGGAAAAAGAGTTGGTA
GCTCTTGATCCGGCAAACAAACCACCGCTGGTAGCGGTGGTTTTTTTGTTTGCAAGCAGCAGATTACGCG
CAGAAAAAAAGGATCTCAAGAAGATCCTTTGATCTTTTCTACGGGGTCTGACGCTCAGTGGAACGAAAAC
TCACGTTAAGGGATTTTGGTCATGAGATTATCAAAAAGGATCTTCACCTAGATCCTTTTAAATTAAAAAT
GAAGTTTTAAATCAATCTAAAGTATATATGAGTAAACTTGGTCTGACAGTTACCAATGCTTAATCAGTGA
GGCACCTATCTCAGCGATCTGTCTATTTCGTTCATCCATAGTTGCCTGACTGCCCGTCGTGTAGATAACT
ACGATACGGGAGGGCTTACCATCTGGCCCCAGTGCTGCAATGATACCGCGAGACCCACGCTCACCGGCTC
CAGATTTATCAGCAATAAACCAGCCAGCCGGAAGGGCCGAGCGCAGAAGTGGTCCTGCAACTTTATCCGC
CTCCATCCAGTCTATTAATTGTTGCCGGGAAGCTAGAGTAAGTAGTTCGCCAGTTAATAGTTTGCGCAAC
GTTGTTGCCATTGCTACAGGCATCGTGGTGTCACGCTCGTCGTTTGGTATGGCTTCATTCAGCTCCGGTT
CCCAACGATCAAGGCGAGTTACATGATCCCCCATGTTGTGAAAAAAAGCGGTTAGCTCCTTCGGTCCTCC
GATCGTTGTCAGAAGTAAGTTGGCCGCAGTGTTATCACTCATGGTTATGGCAGCACTGCATAATTCTCTT
ACTGTCATGCCATCCGTAAGATGCTTTTCTGTGACTGGTGAGTACTCAACCAAGTCATTCTGAGAATAGT
GTATGCGGCGACCGAGTTGCTCTTGCCCGGCGTCAATACGGGATAATACCGCGCCACATAGCAGAACTTT
AAAAGTGCTCATCATTGGAAAACGTTCTTCGGGGCGAAAACTCTCAAGGATCTTACCGCTGTTGAGATCC
AGTTCGATGTAACCCACTCGTGCACCCAACTGATCTTCAGCATCTTTTACTTTCACCAGCGTTTCTGGGT
G
