>Addgene plasmid #81092 | SIVt | depositor partial sequence | sequence record 154240 | pTRP1 recombination site 1
TAATGGTAGTTATAAGAAAGAGACCGAGTTAGGGACAGTTAGAGGCGGTGGAGATATTCCTTATGGCATG
TCTGGCGATGATAAAACTTTTCAAACGGCAGCCCCGATCTAAAAGAGCTGACAGGGAAATGGTCAGAAAA
AGAAACGTGCACCCGCCCGTCTGGACGCGCCGCTCACCCGCACGGCAGAGACCAATCAGTAAAAATCAAC
GTTTAACGACATTACTATATATATAATATAGGAAGCATTTA
