>Addgene plasmid #81092 | SIVt | depositor partial sequence | sequence record 154241 | tTRP1 recombination site 2
AGTATTTATTTAAGTATTGTTTGTGCACTTGCCTGCAAGCCTTTTGAAAAGCAAGCATAAATGATCTAAA
CATAAAATCTGTAAAATAACAAGATGTAAAGATAATGCTAAATCATTTGGCTTTTTGATTGATTGTACAG
GAAAATATACATCGCAGGGGTTTGACTTTTACCATTTCACCGCAATGGAATCAAACTTGTTGAAGAGAAT
GTTCACAGGCGCATACGCTACAATGACCCGATTCTTGCTAG
