>Addgene plasmid #81092 | SIVt | depositor partial sequence | sequence record 154242 | TEF promoter A.gossypii
TAGCTTGCCTCGTCCCCGCCGGGTCACCCGGCGAGCGACATGGAGGCCCAGAATACCCTCCTTGACAGTC
TTGACGTGCGCAGCTCAGGGGCATGATGTGACTGTCGCCCGTACATTTAGCCCATACATCCCCATGTATA
ATCATTTGCATCCATACATTTTGATGGCCGCACGGCGCGAAGCAAAAATTACGGCTCCTCGCCTCAGACC
TGCGAGCAGGGAAACGCTCCCCTCACAGACGCGTTGAATTGTCCCCACGCCGCGCCCCTGTAGAGAAATA
TAAAAGGTTAGGATTTGCCACTGAGGTTCTTCTTTCATATACTTCCTTTTAAAATCTTGCTAGGATACAG
TTCTCACATCACATCCGAACATAAACAACC
