>Addgene plasmid #81092 | SIVt | depositor partial sequence | sequence record 154243 | TEF terminator C.glabrata
GAATATTGATAAATTTAAATTTTGGAATGAGGGTTGTCCTTTCCTTTACAATAGAGGCATTTGAGTGAGT
AGGTTTTATCACCTTCTTGCTCTTATTAAATCGCAGTTGTCTTTCCGGTATGTGCTTGACTGAGGAACAA
TATTTTATTCATGATACATTTCCATGCTACGCATATCGTCATCCACATGGAAGGTAATTTTCTTCTGTGG
CCTTTCATATAGTTGTGAATGGTAGAACAATCTTCATATA
