>Addgene plasmid #81092 | SIVt | addgene partial sequence | sequence record 166600 | Tef-promoter-F 5'-GGATACAGTTCTCACATCAC-3'
GTCATAAACTTTACCGGATCGAGTGGACCTCTCGTCAAGGTATGCGGGCTCCAGTCCACTGAAGCAGCGG
AGTGTGCCCTAGACTCTGATGCCGATCTCTTGGGCATTATCTGCGTCCCGAATAGGAAACGCACCATTGA
TCCTGTAATCGCGCGCAAGATTTCTTCGCTCGTAAAGGCCTACAAGAACTCTTCAGGAACGCCGAAGTAT
TTAGTCGGTGTTTTTCGTAATCAGCCTAAAGAGGACGTATTGGCACTCGTAAACGACTACGGCATAGATA
TAGTGCAGTTACATGGGGACGAGAGCTGGCAGGAATATCAAGAGTTCCTGGGCTTGCCTGTCATTAAACG
ACTGGTTTTTCCGAAAGATTGTAATATCCTTTTGTCAGCAGCGTCGCAGAAACCGCACTCATTCATACCG
CTCTTCGACTCGGAAGCAGGCGGTACAGGGGAACTACTGGACTGGAATAGTATAAGTGACTGGGTCGGAC
GGCAAGAGAGTCCGGAGTCCTTACATTTTATGCTGGCCGGGGGTTTAACCCCCGAAAACGTGGGAGATGC
CCTCCGATTAAATGGGGTTATCGGTGTCGATGTATCAGGTGGGGTGGAGACGAATGGCGTGAAGGACTCA
AATAAAATCGCTAATTTTGTGAAAAACGCTAAGAAATGAGAATATTGATAAATTTAAATTTTGGAATGAG
GGTTGTCCTTTCCTTTACAATAGAGGCATTTGAGTGAGTAGGTTTTATCACCTTCTTGCTCTTATTAAAT
CGCAGTTGTCTTTCCGGTATGTGCTTGACTGAGGAACAATATTTTATTCATGATACATTTCCATGCT
