>Addgene plasmid #81092 | SIVt | addgene partial sequence | sequence record 166602 | pBR322ori-F 5'-GGGAAACGCCTGGTATCTTT-3'
TCTGACTTGAGCGTCGATTTTTGTGATGCTCGTCAGGGGGGCGGAGCCTATGGAAAAACGCCAGCAACGC
GGCCTTCGAATTAATTAACTAGCAAGAATCGGGTCATTGTAGCGTATGCGCCTGTGAACATTCTCTTCAA
CAAGTTTGATTCCATTGCGGTGAAATGGTAAAAGTCAAACCCCTGCGATGTATATTTTCCTGTACAATCA
ATCAAAAAGCCAAATGATTTAGCATTATCTTTACATCTTGTTATTTTACAGATTTTATGTTTAGATCATT
TATGCTTGCTTTTCAAAAGGCTTGCAGGCAAGTGCACAAACAATACTTAAATAAATACTCAGGAAATTAA
CCCTCACTAAAGGGAACAAAAGCTGGGTACCGGGCCCCCCCTCGAGGTCGACGGTATCGATAAGCTTGAT
ATCGAATTCCTGCAGCCCGGGGGATCCACTAGTTCTAGAGCGGCCGCCACCGCGGTGGAGCTCCAATTCG
CCCTATAGTGAGTCGTATTAATAACTTCGTATAGCATACATTATACGAAGTTATTATATGAAGATTGTTC
TACCATTCACAACTATATGAAAGGCCACAGAAGAAAATTACCTTCCATGTGGATGACGATATGCGTAGCA
TGGAAATGTATCATGAATAAAATATTGTTCCTCAGTCAAGCACATACCGGAAAGACAACTGCGATTTAAT
AAGAGCAAGAAGGTGATAAAACCTACTCACTCAAATGCCTCTATTGTAAAGGAAAGGACAACCCTCATTC
CAAAATTTAAATTTATCAATATTCTCATT
